Addgene plasmid #62533: GFP-Drosha270-1374S300/302A
Purpose: N-terminal aa1-269 of Drosha is deleted and serines 300 &302 are mutated to alanine
Depositing lab: Bharat Ramratnam. Depositing organization: Rhode Island Hospital. Publication: Phosphorylation of the RNase III enzyme Drosha at Serine300 or Serine302 is required for its nuclear localization. Tang X, Zhang Y, Tucker L, Ramratnam B. Nucleic Acids Res. 2010 Oct;38(19):6610-9. doi: 10.1093/nar/gkq547. Epub 2010 Jun 16. PubMed 20554852.
Backbone
  Vector backbone: pEGFP-C1
  Backbone manufacturer: clontech
  Backbone size w/o insert (bp): 4700
  Total vector size (bp): 8012
  Vector type: Mammalian Expression
  Selectable markers: Neomycin (select with G418)
Growth in bacteria
  Bacterial resistance: Kanamycin, 50 μg/mL
  Growth temperature: 37°C
  Growth strain: DH5alpha
  Copy number: High Copy
Gene/Insert
  Gene/Insert name: truncated human Drosha mutant
  Species: H. sapiens (human)
  Insert size (bp): 3312
  Mutation: deleted amino acids 1-269 and changed serines 300 & 302 to alanines
  Entrez Gene: DROSHA (a.k.a. ETOHI2, HSA242976, RANSE3L, RN3, RNASE3L, RNASEN)
  Tag / fusion protein: GFP (N terminal on backbone)
  Cloning method: Restriction Enzyme; 5′ cloning site HindIII (unknown if destroyed); 3′ cloning site KpnI (unknown if destroyed)
  Sequencing primers: 5′ GACGAGCTGTACAAG
Terms and licenses: Academic/Nonprofit Terms; Industry Terms: Not Available to Industry
How to cite: GFP-Drosha270-1374S300/302A was a gift from Bharat Ramratnam (Addgene plasmid # 62533 ; http://n2t.net/addgene:62533 ; RRID:Addgene_62533)
