[The description below was written by a language model from this plasmid's Addgene catalogue record.]
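Description:
GFP-Drosha270-1374S300/302A is a mammalian expression plasmid built on the Clontech pEGFP-C1 backbone (about 4.7 kb), giving a total construct of roughly 8 kb. It is maintained as a high-copy plasmid in E. coli under kanamycin selection. The same resistance cassette provides neomycin resistance in mammalian cells, so stable transfectants can be selected with G418. No feature table accompanies the record and the promoter is not stated. pEGFP-C1 vectors normally drive the fusion from the CMV immediate-early promoter, with an SV40 polyadenylation signal downstream.

The insert is a roughly 3.3 kb truncated and mutated form of human DROSHA, the nuclear RNase III enzyme that cleaves primary microRNA transcripts. It was cloned between the HindIII and KpnI sites of the multiple cloning site. The N-terminal residues 1–269 are deleted, leaving amino acids 270–1374, and serines 300 and 302 are both changed to alanine, which prevents phosphorylation at these positions. The backbone places GFP at the N-terminus of the Drosha fragment, so the protein is expressed as a fluorescent fusion that can be followed by microscopy.

The associated study reported that phosphorylation of Drosha at serine 300 or serine 302 is required for its nuclear localization. In that context the construct serves as a phospho-deficient variant for examining the subcellular distribution of Drosha in transfected mammalian cells. It would presumably be compared with matching GFP-Drosha constructs that keep the wild-type serines, although the record does not describe these.
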