>Addgene plasmid #62533 | GFP-Drosha270-1374S300/302A | depositor partial sequence | sequence record 102622 | primer used:  ccagtgagagaagggccccagaaaggctg
GTCATGGGCGAGGTGAGAGGCATCGGTCCCTGGATCGGCGGGAGCGAGGCCGCAGTCCCGACAGGAGAAG
ACAAGACAGCCGGTACAGATCTGATTATGACCGAGGGAGAACACCATCTCGCCGCCGCAGCTACGAACGG
AGCAGAGAGCGAGAACGGGAGAGACACAGGCATCGAGACAACCGAAGAGCACCAGCTCTGGAAAGGTCCT
ACAAAAAAGAGTATAAGAGATCTGGAAGGAGTTACGGTTTATCGGTTGTTCCTGAACCTGCTGGATGCAC
ACCAGAATTACCTGGGGAGATTATTAAAAATACAGATTCTTGGGCCCCACCCCTGGAGATTGTGAATCAT
CGCTCCCCAAGTAGGGAGAAGAAGAGAGCTCGTTGGGAGGAAGAAAAAGACCGTTGGAGTGACAACCAGA
GTTCTGGCAAAGACAAGAACTATACCTCAATCAAGGAAAAAGAGCCCGAGGAGACCATGCCTGACAAGAA
TGAGGAGGAAGAAGAAGAACTTCTTAAGCCTGTGTGGATTCGATGCACTCATTCAGAAAACTACTACTCC
AGTGACCCCATGGATCAGGTGGGAGATTCTACAGTGGTTGGAACGAGTAGGCTTCGTGACTTATATGACA
AATTTGAGGAGGAGTTGGGGAGCAGGCAAGAAAAGGCCAAAGCTGCTCGGCCTCCGTGGGAACCTCCAAA
GACGAAGCTCGATGAAGATTTAGAGAGTTCCAGTGAATCCGAGTGTGAGTCTGATGAGGACAGCACCTGT
TCTAGCAGCTCAGACTCTGAAGTTTTTGACGTTATTGCAGAAATCAAACGCAAAAAGG
