>Addgene plasmid #62533 | GFP-Drosha270-1374S300/302A | addgene partial sequence | sequence record 104867 | EGFP-C 5'-CATGGTCCTGCTGGAGTTCGTG-3'
AGTCCGGACTCAGATCTCGAGCTCAAGCTTCGGACCGAGGGAGAACACCATCTCGCCACCGCAGCTACGA
ACGGAGCAGAGAGCGAGAACGGGAGAGACACAGGCATCGAGACAACCGAAGAGCACCAGCTCTGGAAAGG
TCCTACAAAAAAGAGTATAAGAGATCTGGAAGTCGCTCCCCAAGTAGGGAGAAGAAGAGAGCTCGTTGGG
AGGAAGAAAAAGACCGTTGGAGTGACAACCAGAGTTCTGGCAAAGACAAGAACTATACCTCAATCAAGGA
AAAAGAGCCCGAGGAGACCATGCCTGACAAGAATGAGGAGGAAGAAGAAGAACTTCTTAAGCCTGTGTGG
ATTCGATGCACTCATTCAGAAAACTACTACTCCAGTGACCCCATGGATCAGGTGGGAGATTCTACAGTGG
TTGGAACGAGTAGGCTTCGTGACTTATATGACAAATTTGAGGAGGAGTTGGGGAGCAGGCAAGAAAAGGC
CAAAGCTGCTCGGCCTCCGTGGGAACCTCCAAAGACGAAGCTCGATGAAGATTTAGAGAGTTCCAGTGAA
TCCGAGTGTGAGTCTGATGAGGACAGCACCTGTTCTAGCAGCTCAGACTCTGAAGTTTTTGACGTTATTG
CAGAAATCAAACGCAAAAAGGCCCACCCTGACCGACTTCATGATGAACTTTGGTACAACGATCCAGGCCA
GATGAATGATGGACCACTCTGCAAATGCAGCGCAAAGGCAAGACGCACAGGAATTAGGCACAGCATTTAT
CCTGGAGAAGAGGCCATCAAGCCCTGTCGTCCTATGACCAACAATGCTGGCAGACTT
