>Addgene plasmid #62533 | GFP-Drosha270-1374S300/302A | addgene partial sequence | sequence record 107207 | SV40pA-R 5'-GAAATTTGTGATGCTATTGC-3'
ACAACAACAATTGCATTCATTTTATGTTTCAGGTTCAGGGGGAGGTGTGGGAGGTTTTTTAAAGCAAGTA
AAACCTCTACAAATGTGGTATGGCTGATTATGATCAGTTATCTAGATCCGGTGGATCCCGGGCCCGCGGT
ACCTTATTTCTTGATGTCTTCAGTCTCATCTGGCTCTCTCTCTTGATGCTCTCTTTCCCACCTCATTTCT
TTTAACTCTTGTCTGTACTTCCGTTCGATGAACCGCTTCTGATGGGCCATCTGGGGAAAATTATATTTTT
CAAGCGCATCCATTGCTGCTCCCATTTCCGCTTGCTGAATACTTGGTCCTTTCCCACAGCCTATTCTTTC
TCCCTTGAAATAAACAGCCACAGTGTAGGTTCGGGCATGGGATGGGCCCACTGTCTGCAGAGTCTTGTAC
AGAGGAATGTCTGGCTCTTTTCCTTCTGTCCTAAGTGTCAAGCAACACTGCTGAAGCTGGGATTTGGGGT
CATTCCAATCCTGATTCAAAATGAACTCTTTCAATCGTGGAAAGAAGCAGACATTCATGAAAGTATGAAC
ATATTCCAAATCCTTATCAATGTACAGCGCTGCAATAAATGATTCCAAAAGGTCCGCCAAGGTCTTGGTG
CGAAGCGCCACAGGCCTCTTGGTCTTGTCGTTGGTTATGGCGTACTCCTGCATGCCCAGCTCCTCCGCTA
CCTTGGCCTGAGTTCTATTATTCACCAAAGAGCTTCGCAACAAAGTTAAGTGTCCTTCATGATGATCTGG
GAAATGAATGAATAAGTACTCTGTGGCTACCAGTTGCATTATGGAGTCACCTA
